>Addgene plasmid #227539 | pEPMS1CB0008 | addgene full sequence | sequence record 455193 | Addgene NGS Result
GCAATTGTCTTCTGCACGAAGTGGTTTAAACTATCAGTGTTTGACAGGATATATTGGCGGGTAAACCTAA
GAGAAAAGAGCGTTTATTAGAATAATCGGATATTTAAAAGGGCGTGAAAAGGTTTATCCGTTCGTCCATT
TGTATGTGCATGCCAACCACAGGGTTCCCCAGATCAGGCGCTGGCTGCTGAACCCCCAGCCGGAACTGAC
CCCACAAGGCCCTAGCGTTTGCAATGCACCAGGTCATCATTGACCCAGGCGTGTTCCACCAGGCCGCTGC
CTCGCAACTCTTCGCAGGCTTCGCCGACCTGCTCGCGCCACTTCTTCACGCGGGTGGAATCCGATCCGCA
CATGAGGCGGAAGGTTTCCAGCTTGAGCGGGTACGGCTCCCGGTGCGAGCTGAAATAGTCGAACATCCGT
CGGGCCGTCGGCGACAGCTTGCGGTACTTCTCCCATATGAATTTCGTGTAGTGGTCGCCAGCAAACAGCA
CGACGATTTCCTCGTCGATCAGGACCTGGCAACGGGACGTTTTCTTGCCACGGTCCAGGACGCGGAAGCG
GTGCAGCAGCGACACCGATTCCAGGTGCCCAACGCGGTCGGACGTGAAGCCCATCGCCGTCGCCTGTAGG
CGCGACAGGCATTCCTCGGCCTTCGTGTAATACCGGCCATTGATCGACCAGCCCAGGTCCTGGCAAAGCT
CGTAGAACGTGAAGGTGATCGGCTCGCCGATAGGGGTGCGCTTCGCGTACTCCAACACCTGCTGCCACAC
CAGTTCGTCATCGTCGGCCCGCAGCTCGACGCCGGTGTAGGTGATCTTCACGTCCTTGTTGACGTGGAAA
ATGACCTTGTTTTGCAGCGCCTCGCGCGGGATTTTCTTGTTGCGCGTGGTGAACAGGGCAGAGCGGGCCG
TGTCGTTTGGCATCGCTCGCATCGTGTCCGGCCACGGCGCAATATCGAACAAGGAAAGCTGCATTTCCTT
GATCTGCTGCTTCGTGTGTTTCAGCAACGCGGCCTGCTTGGCCTCGCTGACCTGTTTTGCCAGGTCCTCG
CCGGCGGTTTTTCGCTTCTTGGTCGTCATAGTTCCTCGCGTGTCGATGGTCATCGACTTCGCCAAACCTG
CCGCCTCCTGTTCAAGACGACGCGAACGCTCCACGGCGGCCGATGGCGCGGGCAGGGCAGGGGGAGCCAG
TTGCACGCTGTCGCGCTCGATCTTGGCCGTAGCTTGCTGGACCATCGAGCCGACGGACTGGAAGGTTTCG
CGGGGCGCACGCATGACGGTGCGGCTTGCGATGGTTTCGGCATCCTCGGCGGAAAACCCCGCGTCGATCA
GTTCTTGCCTGTATGCCTTCCGGTCAAACGTCCGATTCATTCACCCTCCTTGCGGGATTGCCCCGACTCA
CGCCGGGGCAATGTGCCCTTATTCCTGATTTGACCCGCCTGGTGCCTTGGTGTCCAGATAATCCACCTTA
TCGGCAATGAAGTCGGTCCCGTAGACCGTCTGGCCGTCCTTCTCGTACTTGGTATTCCGAATCTTGCCCT
GCACGAATACCAGCGACCCCTTGCCCAAATACTTGCCGTGGGCCTCGGCCTGAGAGCCAAAACACTTGAT
GCGGAAGAAGTCGGTGCGCTCCTGCTTGTCGCCGGCATCGTTGCGCCACATCTAGGATCTGCCAGGAACC
GTAAAAAGGCCGCGTTGCTGGCGTTTTTCCATAGGCTCCGCCCCCCTGACGAGCATCACAAAAATCGACG
CTCAAGTCAGAGGTGGCGAAACCCGACAGGACTATAAAGATACCAGGCGTTTCCCCCTGGAAGCTCCCTC
GTGCGCTCTCCTGTTCCGACCCTGCCGCTTACCGGATACCTGTCCGCCTTTCTCCCTTCGGGAAGCGTGG
CGCTTTCTCATAGCTCACGCTGTAGGTATCTCAGTTCGGTGTAGGTCGTTCGCTCCAAGCTGGGCTGTGT
GCACGAACCCCCCGTTCAGCCCGACCGCTGCGCCTTATCCGGTAACTATCGTCTTGAGTCCAACCCGGTA
AGACACGACTTATCGCCACTGGCAGCAGCCACTGGTAACAGGATTAGCAGAGCGAGGTATGTAGGCGGTG
CTACAGAGTTCTTGAAGTGGTGGCCTAACTACGGCTACACTAGAAGAACAGTATTTGGTATCTGCGCTCT
GCTGAAGCCAGTTACCTTCGGAAAAAGAGTTGGTAGCTCTTGATCCGGCAAACAAACCACCGCTGGTAGC
GGTGGTTTTTTTGTTTGCAAGCAGCAGATTACGCGCAGAAAAAAAGGATCTCAAGAAGATCCTTTGATCT
TTTCTACGGGGTCTGACGCTCAGTGGAACGAAAACTCACGTTAAGGGATTTTGGTCATGAGATTATCAAA
AAGGATCTTCACCTAGATCCTTTTAAATTAAAAATGAAGTTTTAAATCAATCTAAAGTATATATGAGTAA
ACTTGGTCTGACAGTTACCAATGCTTAATCAGTGAGGCACCTATCTCAGCGATCTGTCTATTTCGTTCAT
CCATAGTTGCCTGACTCCCCGTCGTGTAGATAACTACGATACGGGAGGGCTTACCATCTGGCCCCAGTGC
TGCAATGATACCGCGAGAACCACGCTCACCGGCTCCAGATTTATCAGCAATAAACCAGCCAGCCGGAAGG
GCCGAGCGCAGAAGTGGTCCTGCAACTTTATCCGCCTCCATCCAGTCTATTAATTGTTGCCGGGAAGCTA
GAGTAAGTAGTTCGCCAGTTAATAGTTTGCGCAACGTTGTTGCCATTGCTACAGGCATCGTGGTGTCACG
CTCGTCGTTTGGTATGGCTTCATTCAGCTCCGGTTCCCAACGATCAAGGCGAGTTACATGATCCCCCATG
TTGTGCAAAAAAGCGGTTAGCTCCTTCGGTCCTCCGATCGTTGTCAGAAGTAAGTTGGCCGCAGTGTTAT
CACTCATGGTTATGGCAGCACTGCATAATTCTCTTACTGTCATGCCATCCGTAAGATGCTTTTCTGTGAC
TGGTGAGTACTCAACCAAGTCATTCTGAGAATAGTGTATGCGGCGACCGAGTTGCTCTTGCCCGGCGTCA
ATACGGGATAATACCGCGCCACATAGCAGAACTTTAAAAGTGCTCATCATTGGAAAACGTTCTTCGGGGC
GAAAACTCTCAAGGATCTTACCGCTGTTGAGATCCAGTTCGATGTAACCCACTCGTGCACCCAACTGATC
TTCAGCATCTTTTACTTTCACCAGCGTTTCTGGGTGAGCAAAAACAGGAAGGCAAAATGCCGCAAAAAAG
GGAATAAGGGCGACACGGAAATGTTGAATACTCATACTCTTCCTTTTTCAATATTATTGAAGCATTTATC
AAGGTTATTGTCTCATGAGCGGATACATATTTGAATGTATTTAGAAAAATAAACAAATAGGGGTTCCGCG
CACGAATTGGCCAGCGCTGCCATTTTTGGGGTGAGGCCGTTCGCGGCCGAGGGGCGCAGCCCCTGGGGGG
ATGGGAGGCCCGCGTTAGCGGGCCGGGAGGGTTCGAGAAGGGGGGGCACCCCCCTTCGGCGTGCGCGGTC
ACGCGCACAGGGCGCAGCCCTGGTTAAAAACAAGGTTTATAAATATTGGTTTAAAAGCAGGTTAAAAGAC
AGGTTAGCGGTGGCCGAAAAACGGGCGGAAACCCTTGCAAATGCTGGATTTTCTGCCTGTGGACAGCCCC
TCAAATGTCAATAGGTGCGCCCCTCATCTGTCAGCACTCTGCCCCTCAAGTGTCAAGGATCGCGCCCCTC
ATCTGTCAGTAGTCGCGCCCCTCAAGTGTCAATACCGCAGGGCACTTATCCCCAGGCTTGTCCACATCAT
CTGTGGGAAACTCGCGTAAAATCAGGCGTTTTCGCCGATTTGCGAGGCTGGCCAGCTCCACGTCGCCGGC
CGAAATCGAGCCTGCCCCTCATCTGTCAACGCCGCGCCGGGTGAGTCGGCCCCTCAAGTGTCAACGTCCG
CCCCTCATCTGTCAGTGAGGGCCAAGTTTTCCGCGAGGTATCCACAACGCCGGCGGCCGCGGTGTCTCGC
ACACGGCTTCGACGGCGTTTCTGGCGCGTTTGCAGGGCCATAGACGGCCGCCAGCCCAGCGGCGAGGGCA
ACCAGCCCGGTGAGCGTCGCAAAGGAGATCCTGATCTGACTGATGGGCTGCCTGTATCGAGTGGTGATTT
TGTGCCGAGCTGCCGGTCGGGGAGCTGTTGGCTGGCTGGTGGCAGGATATATTGTGGTGTAAACAAATTG
ACGCTTAGACAACTTAATAACACATTGCGGACGTTTTTAATGTACTGGGGTGGATGCAGTGGGCCCCACT
CTGTGAAGACAATGCCGAATTCGGATCCGGAGGTCAACATGGTGGAGCACGACACTCTGGTCTACTCCAA
AAATGTCAAAGATACAGTCTCAGAAGATCAAAGGGCTATTGAGACTTTTCAACAAAGGATAATTTCGGGA
AACCTCCTCGGATTCCATTGCCCAGCTATCTGTCACTTCATCGAAAGGACAGTAGAAAAGGAAGGTGGCT
CCTACAAATGCCATCATTGCGATAAAGGAAAGGCTATCATTCAAGATCTCTCTGCCGACAGTGGTCCCAA
AGATGGACCCCCACCCACGAGGAGCATCGTGGAAAAAGAAGAGGTTCCAACCACGTCTACAAAGCAAGTG
GATTGATGTGACATCTCCACTGACGTAAGGGATGACGCACAATCCCACTATCCTTCGCAAGACCCTTCCT
CTATATAAGGAAGTTCATTTCATTTGGAGAGGACACGCTCGAGTATAAGAGCTCATTTTTACAACAATTA
CCAACAACAACAAACAACAAACAACATTACAATTACATTTACAATTATCGATACAATGTGGAAACTCAGG
ATTGGCGAAAAAAACGGCAAATTTAACATCGGTGACGGGAACGGAGATGACTATCTGCACAGTACTAACA
ACTTCGTCGGTCGTCAAACGTGGGAATTCGATCCAGACGCCGGAACGCAAAAGGAGCGAGATGAAATAGA
ACGTCTTAGGGAACAGTTCCTGATAAATAAAAAAAAATTGGATATCAGGTGCTGCGCCGACTTATTAATG
AGGAACCAACTCATCAAAGAAAGTGGAATAGATTTAATCAGTGTACCACCCGTTCGTTTAGGGGATGATG
AGGACGTAAATTATGAAGCAGTGACGACAGCCGTTCGTAAAGCTGTGCGTCTGAATAGAGCTATACAGGC
CTGGGACGGACATTGGCCCGCTGAAAATGCTGGCCCGTTATTCTTCACTCCGCCATTAATTATAGCATTG
TACATCTCCGGGACCTTAGATACTATACTGACTCAAGAGCACAAGCGAGAAATGATCCGATATATGTATA
TACACCAAAATGAAGATGGAGGCTGGGGATTTTACATATCCGGGCGTAGCACTATGATAGGGACAGCACT
CAATTACGTCGGACTGAGGTTACTGGGCGAAGATGATAATGATGCCATTGCAAAGGGTCGAAAGTGGATC
CTTGATCACGGAGGGGCAACATCAATTCCAAGTTGGGGCAAGGTTTACCTCTCCGTGCTTGGCGTCTACG
AATGGGCTGGCTGTAACCCATTACCACCAGAGTTTTGGTTGTTCCCCAGTTTTCTCCCCTACCACCCAGC
TAAGATGTGGTGTTATTGTCGAACTACCTACATGCCGATGAGCTACCTCTACGGGACAGGATTCCAGGGT
CCCATAACTGATCTGGTAAAATCTCTGAGGAAAGAGATTCATGTTATCCCTTACCACCAGATTGACTGGA
ATAAACAAAGACACAACTGTTGTAAAGAAGATCTGTACTATCCGCATACATACATACAGGACCTCTTGTG
GGATGGGTTACATTACTTCTCTGAGCCCCTCGTTAGTAAGTGGCCTCTTAAAAAGTTACGTGAGAAGGGC
TTGAAGAGGGTCCTTGACTTGATGCAATATAACGCCGAAGAAGGTAGATACATAACATTGGGGTGTGTCG
AGAAATCCTTACAAATGATGTGCTTCTCAGCTCTTGACCCAAATGGTATCGATTTTAAAAGACACCTGGC
CCGAGTGCCTGACTACCTCTGGGTCGCTGAGGACGGGATGAAGATGCAATCTTTCGGGAGTCAGTTGTGG
GACTGTACGCTGGTAACGCAAGCAATAATCGCCTCCGACATGGTCGAAGAATATGGCGACTCTTTAAAGA
AAGCTAATTTCTACTTAAAAGAGTCACAAATAAAGCAAAACCCCAAGGGGGACTTTGAGAATATGTGTAG
GCAATTTACCAAAGGAGCTTGGACATTTAGCGACCAGGACCAAGGCTGGGTTGTTAGTGATTGCACTGCT
GAAGCAGTTAAATGCCTGCTCGCTTTGTCTCAGATGCCTCAGGAAATTTCTGGTGAGAAAGTGGACGTTG
AGCGATTGTATGACGCTATTAACGTCCTTTTGTATTTGCAAAGTCCAGAGACTGGGGGGTTCGCCATCTG
GGAAGCTCCGGTGCCTAAGCCATACCTCGAAAAGCTCAACCCCTCTGAACTTTTTGCTGACATAGTAGTA
GAACGTGAGCACGTAGAGTGCACAGGGAGTATAATTCAGACTCTCCAGACTTTCAAGACACTGCACCCGG
GCCATCGTCAGAAAGAAATCGAGGTGGCTATTGAGAAAGGAATCAGGTTTCTCGAGAATAGGCAGCAAGA
GAACGGATCATGGTACGGATATTGGGGTATATGTTACTTGTACGGAACGTATTTCGTGCTGCAAGGACTG
GTGGCCTGTGGACAGACGTATGAGAACTCCGAAGCCGTTAGAAAAGCTGTTAAATTTTTCCTTTCAACAC
AAAATTCAGAGGGTGGCTGGGGAGAAAATTTCGAGTCTTGCCCTCAGGAAAAATTTATCCCACTTGAGGG
AAACCGAACAAATTTTGTACAGACCTCTTGGGCCATGTTAGGGTTGCTGTGTGGAGGGCAAGCAGAAAGG
GATCCGACACCTCTTCACAAAGCTGCTAAGCTGCTTATTAATGGTCAAATGGACAACGGGGACTTCCCTC
AGCAAGAAATCACTGGGGTTTATATGAAGAATTGCATGCTGCACTACGCCGAATATCGAAACACCTTCCC
TTTATGGGCTTTAGGCGAATACCGTAAACGAGTGTGGCTGGCAAAACAAGAGACTGGTTCGTAAGTCGAC
CGGCTGCTAACAAAGCCCGAGCTTCTCTAGCTAGAGTCGATCGACAAGCTCGAGTTTCTCCATAATAATG
TGTGAGTAGTTCCCAGATAAGGGAATTAGGGTTCCTATAGGGTTTCGCTCATGTGTTGAGCATATAAGAA
ACCCTTAGTATGTATTTGTATTTGTAAAATACTTCTATCAATAAAATTTCTAATTCCTAAAACCAAAATC
CAGTACTAAAATCCAGATCGCT
Features (pLannotate 1.2.2; 14 found; start..end, strand, type, name):
     42..66      +  misc_feature   RB T-DNA repeat: right border repeat from nopaline C58 T-DNA
    178..198     -  CDS            TetR (fragment): tetracycline resistance regulatory protein; tetR
    225..1370    -  CDS            trfA: TRFA_ECOLX - Experimental evidence at protein level: Swiss-Prot protein existence level 1. Also involved in plasmid copy number control, promoting intermolecular coupling of protein bound iterons at oriV, which inhibits replication initiation. From Escherichia coli.
   1706..2294    -  rep_origin     ori: high-copy-number ColE1/pMB1/pBR322/pUC origin of replication
   2465..3325    -  CDS            AmpR: β-lactamase; bla; confers resistance to ampicillin, carbenicillin, and related antibiotics
   3326..3430    -  promoter       AmpR promoter: bla
   3517..4148    -  rep_origin     oriV: incP origin of replication
   4240..4264    +  misc_feature   LB T-DNA repeat: left border repeat from nopaline C58 T-DNA
   4450..4795    +  promoter       CaMV 35S promoter: strong constitutive promoter from cauliflower mosaic virus
   4747..4793    +  promoter       minimal CaMV 35S promoter: minimal 35S promoter from cauliflower mosaic virus
   4824..4877    +  misc_feature   TMV Ω: translational enhancer from the tobacco mosaic virus 5'-leader sequence (Gallie et al., 1988)
   4886..7192    +  CDS            DDS: DADIS_PANGI - Also known as DS
   7213..7230    +  CDS            SET1 (fragment): solubility-enhancement tag derived from T7 phage gene 10B
   7265..7439    +  polyA_signal   CaMV poly(A) signal: cauliflower mosaic virus polyadenylation signal
