[The description below was written by a language model from this plasmid's Addgene catalogue record and pLannotate feature annotations shown in this document.]
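Description:
pEPMS1CB0008 is a Golden Gate/MoClo-style Level 1, Position 1 plant expression construct built in the pICH47732 binary backbone. The 7,442 nt sequence carries nopaline-type left and right T-DNA border repeats, so the cassette between them can be delivered to plant cells by Agrobacterium. The backbone combines a high-copy ColE1/pUC-type origin for propagation in E. coli with the broad-host-range IncP oriV and its trfA replication initiator gene, which allow maintenance in Agrobacterium. Selection in bacteria is by ampicillin or carbenicillin through the bla (AmpR) gene and its promoter. No plant selectable marker is annotated within the T-DNA.

The payload is a single transcription unit assembled by BsaI cloning, with the sites destroyed during assembly. A short CaMV 35S promoter fused to the TMV Ω 5' leader, a translational enhancer, drives a coding sequence of about 2.3 kb named TkTXSS, from Taraxacum kok-saghyz, followed by the CaMV 35S polyadenylation signal/terminator. Internal BsaI sites in the gene were removed by silent mutation to make it compatible with Type IIS assembly. The automated annotation labels this open reading frame by similarity to dammarenediol synthase from Panax ginseng, which suggests an oxidosqualene cyclase-type triterpene synthase, although the record does not spell out the enzyme's function. The short TetR and SET1 fragment hits are probably incidental annotation matches rather than functional parts.

The construct suits strong constitutive expression of the enzyme in plants, or use as the Position 1 unit in higher-level multigene assemblies. The associated work concerns triterpenoid biosynthesis.
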