Addgene plasmid #227539: pEPMS1CB0008
Purpose: Level 1 - Position 1 with 35S promoter and terminator for plant expression
Depositing lab: Nicola Patron. Depositing organization: Earlham Institute. Publication: Biosynthesis and bioactivity of anti-inflammatory triterpenoids in Calendula officinalis. Golubova D, Salmon M, Su H, Tansley C, Kaithakottil GG, Linsmith G, Schudoma C, Swarbreck D, O'Connell MA, Patron NJ. Nat Commun. 2025 Jul 28;16(1):6941. doi: 10.1038/s41467-025-62269-w. PubMed 40721615.
Backbone
  Vector backbone: pICH47732
  Vector type: Plant Expression
Growth in bacteria
  Bacterial resistance: Ampicillin, 100 μg/mL
  Growth temperature: 37°C
  Growth strain: DH5alpha
  Copy number: High Copy
Gene/Insert
  Gene/Insert name: 35Sshort_TMV_TkTXSS _35S
  Species: Taraxacum kok-sagyhz
  Mutation: BsaI sites removed by silent mutation
  Promoter: 35Sshort_TMV (pICH51277)
  Cloning method: Restriction Enzyme; 5′ cloning site BsaI (destroyed during cloning); 3′ cloning site BsaI (destroyed during cloning)
Terms and licenses: Academic/Nonprofit Terms; Industry Terms: Not Available to Industry
How to cite: pEPMS1CB0008 was a gift from Nicola Patron (Addgene plasmid # 227539 ; http://n2t.net/addgene:227539 ; RRID:Addgene_227539)
